>Addgene plasmid #228493 | MZB206 | addgene full sequence | sequence record 455388 | Addgene NGS Result
TTCATGGGGGTAATGATACCGATGAAACGAGAGAGGATGCTCACGATACGGGTTACTGATGATGAACATG
CCCGGTTACTGGAACGTTGTGAGGGTAAACAACTGGCGGTATGGATGCGGCGGGACCAGAGAAAAATCAC
TCAGGGTCAATGCCAGCGCTTCGTTAATACAGATGTAGGTGTTCCACAGGGTAGCCAGCAGCATCCTGCG
ATGCAGATCCGGAACATAATGGTGCAGGGCGCTGACTTCCGCGTTTCCAGACTTTACGAAACACGGAAAC
CGAAGACCATTCATGTTGTTGCTCAGGTCGCAGACGTTTTGCAGCAGCAGTCGCTTCACGTTCGCTCGCG
TATCGGTGATTCATTCTGCTAACCAGTAAGGCAACCCCGCCAGCCTAGCCGGGTCCTCAACGACAGGAGC
ACGATCATGCGCACCCGTGGGGCCGCCATGCCGGCGATAATGGCCTGCTTCTCGCCGAAACGTTTGGTGG
CGGGACCAGTGACGAAGGCTTGAGCGAGGGCGTGCAAGATTCCGAATACCGCAAGCGACAGGCCGATCAT
CGTCGCGCTCCAGCGAAAGCGGTCCTCGCCGAAAATGACCCAGAGCGCTGCCGGCACCTGTCCTACGAGT
TGCATGATAAAGAAGACAGTCATAAGTGCGGCGACGATAGTCATGCCCCGCGCCCACCGGAAGGAGCTGA
CTGGGTTGAAGGCTCTCAAGGGCATCGGTCGAGATCCCGGTGCCTAATGAGTGAGCTAACTTACATTAAT
TGCGTTGCGCTCACTGCCCGCTTTCCAGTCGGGAAACCTGTCGTGCCAGCTGCATTAATGAATCGGCCAA
CGCGCGGGGAGAGGCGGTTTGCGTATTGGGCGCCAGGGTGGTTTTTCTTTTCACCAGTGAGACGGGCAAC
AGCTGATTGCCCTTCACCGCCTGGCCCTGAGAGAGTTGCAGCAAGCGGTCCACGCTGGTTTGCCCCAGCA
GGCGAAAATCCTGTTTGATGGTGGTTAACGGCGGGATATAACATGAGCTGTCTTCGGTATCGTCGTATCC
CACTACCGAGATATCCGCACCAACGCGCAGCCCGGACTCGGTAATGGCGCGCATTGCGCCCAGCGCCATC
TGATCGTTGGCAACCAGCATCGCAGTGGGAACGATGCCCTCATTCAGCATTTGCATGGTTTGTTGAAAAC
CGGACATGGCACTCCAGTCGCCTTCCCGTTCCGCTATCGGCTGAATTTGATTGCGAGTGAGATATTTATG
CCAGCCAGCCAGACGCAGACGCGCCGAGACAGAACTTAATGGGCCCGCTAACAGCGCGATTTGCTGGTGA
CCCAATGCGACCAGATGCTCCACGCCCAGTCGCGTACCGTCTTCATGGGAGAAAATAATACTGTTGATGG
GTGTCTGGTCAGAGACATCAAGAAATAACGCCGGAACATTAGTGCAGGCAGCTTCCACAGCAATGGCATC
CTGGTCATCCAGCGGATAGTTAATGATCAGCCCACTGACGCGTTGCGCGAGAAGATTGTGCACCGCCGCT
TTACAGGCTTCGACGCCGCTTCGTTCTACCATCGACACCACCACGCTGGCACCCAGTTGATCGGCGCGAG
ATTTAATCGCCGCGACAATTTGCGACGGCGCGTGCAGGGCCAGACTGGAGGTGGCAACGCCAATCAGCAA
CGACTGTTTGCCCGCCAGTTGTTGTGCCACGCGGTTGGGAATGTAATTCAGCTCCGCCATCGCCGCTTCC
ACTTTTTCCCGCGTTTTCGCAGAAACGTGGCTGGCCTGGTTCACCACGCGGGAAACGGTCTGATAAGAGA
CACCGGCATACTCTGCGACATCGTATAACGTTACTGGTTTCACATTCACCACCCTGAATTGACTCTCTTC
CGGGCGCTATCATGCCATACCGCGAAAGGTTTTGCGCCATTCGATGGTGTCCGGGATCTCGACGCTCTCC
CTTATGCGACTCCTGCATTAGGAAGCAGCCCAGTAGTAGGTTGAGGCCGTTGAGCACCGCCGCCGCAAGG
AATGGTGCATGCAAGGAGATGGCGCCCAACAGTCCCCCGGCCACGGGGCCTGCCACCATACCCACGCCGA
AACAAGCGCTCATGAGCCCGAAGTGGCGAGCCCGATCTTCCCCATCGGTGATGTCGGCGATATAGGCGCC
AGCAACCGCACCTGTGGCGCCGGTGATGCCGGCCACGATGCGTCCGGCGTAGAGGATCGAGATCTCGATC
CCGCGAAATTAATACGACTCACTATAGGGGAATTGTGAGCGGATAACAATTCCCCTCTAGAAATAATTTT
GTTTAACTTTAAGAAGGAGATATACATATGGGCCATCACCATCACCATCACCATCACCATCACGGCAGCA
TGAGCGATAGCGAAGTGAACCAGGAAGCGAAACCGGAAGTGAAACCGGAAGTGAAACCGGAAACCCATAT
TAACCTGAAAGTGAGCGATGGCAGCAGCGAAATTTTTTTTAAAATTAAAAAAACCACCCCGCTGCGTCGT
CTGATGGAAGCGTTTGCGAAACGTCAGGGCAAAGAAATGGATAGCCTGCGTTTTCTGTATGATGGCATTC
GTATTCAGGCGGATCAGACCCCGGAAGATCTGGATATGGAAGATAACGATATTATTGAAGCGCATCGTGA
ACAGATTGGCGGCGGCCTGAACGATATTTTTGAAGCGCAGAAAATTGAATGGCATGAAGGTCTGGAAGTG
CTGTTTCAGGGTCCGGGTAGCGGTTCTACCTTCAGTAAACTTCGCGAACAACTGGGCCCCGTGACGCAGG
AATTCTGGGACAACCTGGAAAAAGAAACCGAGGGACTGCGTCAGGAAATGTCCAAAGATTTAGAAGAGGT
GAAGGCCAAGGTTCAGCCATATCTCGATGACTTTCAGAAAAAATGGCAGGAAGAGATGGAATTATATCGT
CAAAAGGTGGAACCGCTGCGTGCGGAACTGCAAGAGGGGGCACGCCAAAAACTCCATGAGCTCCAAGAGA
AGCTCAGCCCATTAGGCGAAGAAATGCGCGATCGCGCCCGTGCACATGTTGATGCACTCCGGACTCATTT
GGCGCCGTATTCGGATGAACTTCGCCAGCGTTTGGCCGCACGTCTCGAGGCGCTGAAAGAAAACGGGGGT
GCCCGCTTGGCTGAGTACCACGCGAAAGCGACAGAACACCTGAGCACCTTGAGCGAAAAAGCGAAACCGG
CGCTGGAAGATCTACGCCAGGGCTTATTGCCTGTTCTTGAGAGCTTTAAAGTCAGTTTTCTGTCAGCTCT
GGAAGAATATACTAAAAAGCTGAATACCCAGGGTACCCCCGTGACGCAGGAATTCTGGGACAACCTGGAA
AAAGAAACCGAGGGACTGCGTCAGGAAATGTCCAAAGATTTAGAAGAGGTGAAGGCCAAGGTTCAGCCAT
ATCTCGATGACTTTCAGAAAAAATGGCAGGAAGAGATGGAATTATATCGTCAAAAGGTGGAACCGCTGCG
TGCGGAACTGCAAGAGGGGGCACGCCAAAAACTCCATGAGCTCCAAGAGAAGCTCAGCCCATTAGGCGAA
GAAATGCGCGATCGCGCCCGTGCACATGTTGATGCACTCCGGACTCATTTGGCGCCGTATTCGGATGAAC
TTCGCCAGCGTTTGGCCGCACGTCTCGAGGCGCTGAAAGAAAACGGGGGTGCCCGCTTGGCTGAGTACCA
CGCGAAAGCGACAGAACACCTGAGCACCTTGAGCGAAAAAGCGAAACCGGCGCTGGAAGATCTACGCCAG
GGCTTATTGCCTGTTCTTGAGAGCTTTAAAGTCAGTTTTCTGTCAGCTCTGGAAGAATATACTAAAAAGC
TGAATACCCAGTAAGCTTCCATGGGTACCCTCGAGCACCACCACCACCACCACTGAGATCCGGCTGCTAA
CAAAGCCCGAAAGGAAGCTGAGTTGGCTGCTGCCACCGCTGAGCAATAACTAGCATAACCCCTTGGGGCC
TCTAAACGGGTCTTGAGGGGTTTTTTGCTGAAAGGAGGAACTATATCCGGATTGGCGAATGGG
[124 nt withheld, positions 4054-4177]
C
[91 nt withheld, positions 4179-4269]
A
[49 nt withheld, positions 4271-4319]
CCTTTGACGTTGGAGTCCACGTTCTTT
[37 nt withheld, positions 4347-4383]
ACCCTATCTCGGTCTATTCTTTTGATTTATAAGGGATTTTGCCGATTTCGGCCTATTGGTTAAAAAATGA
GCTGATTTAACAAAAATTTAACGCGAATTTTAACAAAATATTAACGCTTACAATTTAGGTGGCACTTTTC
GGGGAAATGTGCGCGGAACCCCTATTTGTTTATTTTTCTAAATACATTCAAATATGTATCCGCTCATGAG
ACAATAACCCTGATAAATGCTTCAATAATATTGAAAAAGGAAGAGTATGAGTATTCAACATTTCCGTGTC
GCCCTTATTCCCTTTTTTGCGGCATTTTGCCTTCCTGTTTTTGCTCACCCAGAAACGCTGGTGAAAGTAA
AAGATGCTGAAGATCAGTTGGGTGCACGAGTGGGTTACATCGAACTGGATCTCAACAGCGGTAAGATCCT
TGAGAGTTTTCGCCCCGAAGAACGTTTTCCAATGATGAGCACTTTTAAAGTTCTGCTATGTGGCGCGGTA
TTATCCCGTATTGACGCCGGGCAAGAGCAACTCGGTCGCCGCATACACTATTCTCAGAATGACTTGGTTG
AGTACTCACCAGTCACAGAAAAGCATCTTACGGATGGCATGACAGTAAGAGAATTATGCAGTGCTGCCAT
AACCATGAGTGATAACACTGCGGCCAACTTACTTCTGACAACGATCGGAGGACCGAAGGAGCTAACCGCT
TTTTTGCACAACATGGGGGATCATGTAACTCGCCTTGATCGTTGGGAACCGGAGCTGAATGAAGCCATAC
CAAACGACGAGCGTGACACCACGATGCCTGCAGCAATGGCAACAACGTTGCGCAAACTATTAACTGGCGA
ACTACTTACTCTAGCTTCCCGGCAACAATTAATAGACTGGATGGAGGCGGATAAAGTTGCAGGACCACTT
CTGCGCTCGGCCCTTCCGGCTGGCTGGTTTATTGCTGATAAATCTGGAGCCGGTGAGCGTGGGTCTCGCG
GTATCATTGCAGCACTGGGGCCAGATGGTAAGCCCTCCCGTATCGTAGTTATCTACACGACGGGGAGTCA
GGCAACTATGGATGAACGAAATAGACAGATCGCTGAGATAGGTGCCTCACTGATTAAGCATTGGTAACTG
TCAGACCAAGTTTACTCATATATACTTTAGATTGATTTAAAACTTCATTTTTAATTTAAAAGGATCTAGG
TGAAGATCCTTTTTGATAATCTCATGACCAAAATCCCTTAACGTGAGTTTTCGTTCCACTGAGCGTCAGA
CCCCGTAGAAAAGATCAAAGGATCTTCTTGAGATCCTTTTTTTCTGCGCGTAATCTGCTGCTTGCAAACA
AAAAAACCACCGCTACCAGCGGTGGTTTGTTTGCCGGATCAAGAGCTACCAACTCTTTTTCCGAAGGTAA
CTGGCTTCAGCAGAGCGCAGATACCAAATACTGTCCTTCTAGTGTAGCCGTAGTTAGGCCACCACTTCAA
GAACTCTGTAGCACCGCCTACATACCTCGCTCTGCTAATCCTGTTACCAGTGGCTGCTGCCAGTGGCGAT
AAGTCGTGTCTTACCGGGTTGGACTCAAGACGATAGTTACCGGATAAGGCGCAGCGGTCGGGCTGAACGG
GGGGTTCGTGCACACAGCCCAGCTTGGAGCGAACGACCTACACCGAACTGAGATACCTACAGCGTGAGCT
ATGAGAAAGCGCCACGCTTCCCGAAGGGAGAAAGGCGGACAGGTATCCGGTAAGCGGCAGGGTCGGAACA
GGAGAGCGCACGAGGGAGCTTCCAGGGGGAAACGCCTGGTATCTTTATAGTCCTGTCGGGTTTCGCCACC
TCTGACTTGAGCGTCGATTTTTGTGATGCTCGTCAGGGGGGCGGAGCCTATGGAAAAACGCCAGCAACGC
GGCCTTTTTACGGTTCCTGGCCTTTTGCTGGCCTTTTGCTCACATGTTCTTTCCTGCGTTATCCCCTGAT
TCTGTGGATAACCGTATTACCGCCTTTGAGTGAGCTGATACCGCTCGCCGCAGCCGAACGACCGAGCGCA
GCGAGTCAGTGAGCGAGGAAGCGGAAGAGCGCCTGATGCGGTATTTTCTCCTTACGCATCTGTGCGGTAT
TTCACACCGCAATGGTGCACTCTCAGTACAATCTGCTCTGATGCCGCATAGTTAAGCCAGTATACACTCC
GCTATCGCTACGTGACTGGGTCATGGCTGCGCCCCGACACCCGCCAACACCCGCTGACGCGCCCTGACGG
GCTTGTCTGCTCCCGGCATCCGCTTACAGACAAGCTGTGACCGTCTCCGGGAGCTGCATGTGTCAGAGGT
TTTCACCGTCATCACCGAAACGCGCGAGGCAGCTGCGGTAAAGCTCATCAGCGTGGTCGTGAAGCGATTC
ACAGATGTCTGCCTGTTCATCCGCGTCCAGCTCGTTGAGTTTCTCCAGAAGCGTTAATGTCTGGCTTCTG
ATAAAGCGGGCCATGTTAAGGGCGGTTTTTTCCTGTTTGGTCACTGATGCCTCCGTGTAAGGGGGATTTC
TG
Features (pLannotate 1.2.2; 22 found; start..end, strand, type, name):
    441..732     -  CDS            TcR (fragment): tetracycline efflux protein; tet; confers resistance to tetracycline
    747..768     -  protein_bind   CAP binding site: CAP binding activates transcription in the presence of cAMP. E. coli catabolite activator protein
    781..1863    -  CDS            lacI: lac repressor; lacI; The lac repressor binds to the lac operator to inhibit transcription in E. coli. This inhibition can be relieved by adding lactose or isopropyl-β-D-thiogalactopyranoside (IPTG).
   1864..1941    -  promoter       lacI promoter: lacI
   1949..2228    -  CDS            TcR (fragment): tetracycline efflux protein; tet; confers resistance to tetracycline
   2250..2268    +  promoter       T7 promoter: promoter for bacteriophage T7 RNA polymerase
   2269..2293    +  protein_bind   lac operator: The lac repressor binds to the lac operator to inhibit transcription in E. coli. This inhibition can be relieved by adding lactose or isopropyl-β-D-thiogalactopyranoside (IPTG). lac repressor encoded by lacI
   2308..2330    +  RBS            RBS: efficient ribosome binding site from bacteriophage T7 gene 10 (Olins and Rangwala, 1989)
   2347..2370    +  CDS            8xHis: 8xHis affinity tag
   2380..2673    +  CDS            SMT3: SMT3_YEAST - Experimental evidence at protein level: Swiss-Prot protein existence level 1. Not known; suppressor of MIF2 mutations. From Saccharomyces cerevisiae (strain ATCC 204508 / S288c) (Baker's yeast).
   2755..3321    +  CDS            APOA1 (fragment): APOA1_GORGO - Experimental evidence at protein level: Swiss-Prot protein existence level 1. Participates in the reverse transport of cholesterol from tissues to the liver for excretion by promoting cholesterol efflux from tissues and by acting as a cofactor for the lecithin cholesterol acyltransferase (LCAT). As part of the SPAP complex, activates spermatozoa motility (By similarity). From Gorilla gorilla gorilla (Western lowland gorilla).
   3307..3861    +  CDS            APOA1 (fragment): APOA1_GORGO - Experimental evidence at protein level: Swiss-Prot protein existence level 1. Participates in the reverse transport of cholesterol from tissues to the liver for excretion by promoting cholesterol efflux from tissues and by acting as a cofactor for the lecithin cholesterol acyltransferase (LCAT). As part of the SPAP complex, activates spermatozoa motility (By similarity). From Gorilla gorilla gorilla (Western lowland gorilla).
   3886..3903    +  CDS            9xHis (fragment): 9xHis affinity tag
   3913..3962    +  CDS            SET1 (fragment): solubility-enhancement tag derived from T7 phage gene 10B
   3970..4017    +  terminator     T7 terminator: transcription terminator for bacteriophage T7 RNA polymerase
   4054..4482    +  rep_origin     f1 ori (sequence partly withheld): f1 bacteriophage origin of replication; arrow indicates direction of (+) strand synthesis
   4535..4639    +  promoter       AmpR promoter: bla
   4640..5500    +  CDS            AmpR: β-lactamase; bla; confers resistance to ampicillin, carbenicillin, and related antibiotics
   5671..6259    +  rep_origin     ori: high-copy-number ColE1/pMB1/pBR322/pUC origin of replication
   6445..6584    -  misc_feature   bom: basis of mobility region from pBR322
   6686..6877    -  CDS            rop: Rop protein, which maintains plasmids at low copy number; rop
   6894..369     +  CDS            YPB1_ECOLX (across the origin): Protein predicted: Swiss-Prot protein existence level 4. From Escherichia coli.
