[The description below was written by a language model from this plasmid's Addgene catalogue record and pLannotate feature annotations shown in this document.]
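Description:
MZB206 is a pET21b-based bacterial expression plasmid for producing the membrane scaffold protein MSP2N2 in a form suited to making biotinylated lipid nanodiscs. It is maintained in E. coli through a pBR322-type origin accompanied by the bom region and the rop gene, consistent with the low copy number stated in the record. Selection uses ampicillin resistance from the bla gene. An f1 origin is also present, along with short remnants of the tetracycline resistance gene that are typical leftovers of this backbone lineage.

Expression is driven by a T7 promoter followed by a lac operator and the T7 gene 10 ribosome binding site. The plasmid-borne lacI keeps transcription repressed until IPTG is added in a host that supplies T7 RNA polymerase. The open reading frame begins with a polyhistidine tag, described as 10xHis in the catalogue but annotated automatically as an 8xHis match, fused to yeast SUMO (Smt3) for affinity purification and improved solubility. According to the record, an Avi-tag and an HRV 3C protease site follow; the feature table does not annotate them separately, but they presumably occupy the gap between Smt3 and the scaffold. MSP2N2 itself shows up as two overlapping apolipoprotein A-I-derived fragments, reflecting its engineered design as a synthetic, extended tandem scaffold. A backbone-derived His-tag fragment lies downstream of the insert before the T7 terminator, but the record does not indicate whether it is translated.

The depositor notes that the construct derives from an earlier MSP2N2 plasmid and is meant to be co-expressed with the biotin ligase BirA, so that the Avi-tag is biotinylated during expression. The resulting nanodiscs carry a biotin handle that HRV 3C cleavage can remove.
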