Addgene plasmid #228493: MZB206
Purpose: Bacterial expression of 10xHis-SUMO (Smt3) fused Avi-tag, HRV-3C cleavable MSP2N2 for biotinylated nanodiscs
Depositing lab: Richard Baker. Depositing organization: University of North Carolina at Chapel Hill.
Backbone
  Vector backbone: pET21b
  Backbone size w/o insert (bp): 5387
  Vector type: Bacterial Expression
Growth in bacteria
  Bacterial resistance: Ampicillin, 100 μg/mL
  Growth temperature: 37°C
  Growth strain: DH5alpha
  Copy number: Low Copy
Gene/Insert
  Gene/Insert name: MSP2N2
  Species: Synthetic
  Promoter: T7 Promoter
  Tag / fusion protein: 10xHis-SUMO(Smt3)-Avitag-HRV (N terminal on backbone)
  Cloning method: Gibson Cloning
  Sequencing primers: 5′ T7 promoter; 3′ T7 terminator
Terms and licenses: Academic/Nonprofit Terms; Industry Terms: Not Available to Industry
Depositor comments: Expresses HRV cleavable Avitagged MSP2N2 nanodiscs. Derived from Addgene plasmid: 29520. To be co-expressed with BirA to achieve biotinylation during expression. Grinkova YV, Denisov IG, Sligar SG. Engineering extended membrane scaffold proteins for self-assembly of soluble nanoscale lipid bilayers. Protein Eng Des Sel. 2010 Nov;23(11):843-8. doi: 10.1093/protein/gzq060. Epub 2010 Sep 3. PMID: 20817758; PMCID: PMC2953958.
How to cite: MZB206 was a gift from Richard Baker (Addgene plasmid # 228493 ; http://n2t.net/addgene:228493 ; RRID:Addgene_228493)
